Addgene plasmid #52227: pMZ286
Purpose: Expression of sgRNA precursor targeted against ade6L469
Depositing lab: Mikel Zaratiegui. Depositing organization: Rutgers, The State University of New Jersey. Publication: Implementation of the CRISPR-Cas9 system in fission yeast. Jacobs JZ, Ciccaglione KM, Tournier V, Zaratiegui M. Nat Commun. 2014 Oct 29;5:5344. doi: 10.1038/ncomms6344. PubMed 25352017.
Backbone
  Vector backbone: pMZ283
  Backbone size w/o insert (bp): 6181
  Total vector size (bp): 6201
  Vector type: Yeast Expression, CRISPR
  Selectable markers: ura4
Growth in bacteria
  Bacterial resistance: Ampicillin, 100 μg/mL
  Growth temperature: 37°C
  Growth strain: Top10
  Copy number: High Copy
Gene/Insert
  Gene/Insert name: rrk1-sgRNA
  Species: S. pombe (fission yeast)
  Promoter: rrk1
  Cloning method: Restriction Enzyme; 5′ cloning site CspCI (destroyed during cloning); 3′ cloning site CspCI (destroyed during cloning)
  Sequencing primers: 5′ CAG GAA ACA GCT ATG AC; 3′ TGT AAA ACG ACG GCC AGT
Terms and licenses: Academic/Nonprofit Terms; Industry Terms: Not Available to Industry
How to cite: pMZ286 was a gift from Mikel Zaratiegui (Addgene plasmid # 52227 ; http://n2t.net/addgene:52227 ; RRID:Addgene_52227)
