[The description below was written by a language model from this plasmid's Addgene catalogue record and pLannotate feature annotations shown in this document.]
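Description:
pMZ286 is a fission yeast CRISPR plasmid that expresses a single guide RNA precursor directed against the ade6 L469 allele of Schizosaccharomyces pombe. It is a 6,201 bp shuttle vector derived from the pMZ283 backbone. The roughly 20 bp difference in size between the two corresponds to a targeting sequence placed between two CspCI sites, both of which were destroyed during cloning. In E. coli the plasmid replicates at high copy from a ColE1/pUC-type origin and is selected with ampicillin through the AmpR (β-lactamase) gene. In S. pombe it is maintained episomally by the ars1 autonomously replicating sequence and selected by complementation of uracil auxotrophy with the ura4 marker.

The guide cassette sits within remnants of a pUC-style lacZα/multiple cloning site region and is driven by the rrk1 promoter and leader, taken from the gene encoding the K-RNA component of RNase P. Downstream, on the same strand, lies a hammerhead ribozyme from the tobacco ringspot virus satellite RNA. The annotation software did not label the roughly 100 bp between these two elements, but this gap is where the targeting sequence and sgRNA scaffold would be expected. The arrangement produces a precursor transcript. The rrk1 leader is presumably removed at the 5′ end by cellular processing, and the ribozyme self-cleaves to define the 3′ end, giving a mature guide without unwanted flanking sequence. No Cas9 gene is annotated, so the nuclease must be supplied from another construct. The short hus5, bom, rop and lacI fragments appear to be backbone or genomic remnants with no stated function. The plasmid is intended for Cas9-mediated editing at the ade6 locus in fission yeast.
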