Features (pLannotate 1.2.2; 19 found; start..end, strand, type, name):
    137..186     +  misc_feature   bom (fragment): basis of mobility region from pBR322
    194..259     -  CDS            hus5 (fragment): UBC9_SCHPO - Also known as ubc9. Experimental evidence at protein level: Swiss-Prot protein existence level 1. Catalyzes the covalent attachment of ubiquitin-like protein SUMO/Smt3 to other proteins. Required for efficient recovery from DNA damage or S-phase arrest and normal mitosis. This may be as part of a checkpoint independent recovery process. From Schizosaccharomyces pombe (strain 972 / ATCC 24843) (Fission yeast).
    313..378     -  CDS            hus5 (fragment): UBC9_SCHPO - Also known as ubc9. Experimental evidence at protein level: Swiss-Prot protein existence level 1. Catalyzes the covalent attachment of ubiquitin-like protein SUMO/Smt3 to other proteins. Required for efficient recovery from DNA damage or S-phase arrest and normal mitosis. This may be as part of a checkpoint independent recovery process. From Schizosaccharomyces pombe (strain 972 / ATCC 24843) (Fission yeast).
    539..1320    +  rep_origin     ars1: Schizosaccharomyces pombe autonomously replicating sequence ars1
   1930..2724    +  CDS            S. pombe ura4: orotidine 5'-phosphate decarboxylase, required for uracil biosynthesis; Schizosaccharomyces pombe ura4
   3171..3222    +  misc_feature   bom (fragment): basis of mobility region from pBR322
   3228..3382    -  CDS            lacZα (fragment): LacZα fragment of β-galactosidase; lacZ fragment
   3385..3422    -  misc_feature   MCS (fragment): pUC18/19 multiple cloning site
   3431..3482    -  misc_RNA       sTRSV HHRz: hammerhead ribozyme from the tobacco ringspot virus satellite RNA (Khvorova et al., 2003)
   3587..3943    -  promoter       rrk1 promoter/leader: promoter and leader RNA for the Schizosaccharomyces pombe rrk1 gene encoding the K-RNA component of RNase P (Jacobs et al., 2014)
   3953..3971    -  misc_feature   MCS (fragment): pUC18/19 multiple cloning site
   4004..4020    -  protein_bind   lac operator: The lac repressor binds to the lac operator to inhibit transcription in E. coli. This inhibition can be relieved by adding lactose or isopropyl-β-D-thiogalactopyranoside (IPTG). lac repressor encoded by lacI
   4028..4058    -  promoter       lac promoter: promoter for the E. coli lac operon
   4073..4094    -  protein_bind   CAP binding site: CAP binding activates transcription in the presence of cAMP. E. coli catabolite activator protein
   4107..4199    -  CDS            lacI (fragment): lac repressor; lacI; The lac repressor binds to the lac operator to inhibit transcription in E. coli. This inhibition can be relieved by adding lactose or isopropyl-β-D-thiogalactopyranoside (IPTG).
   4382..4970    -  rep_origin     ori: high-copy-number ColE1/pMB1/pBR322/pUC origin of replication
   5141..6001    -  CDS            AmpR: β-lactamase; bla; confers resistance to ampicillin, carbenicillin, and related antibiotics
   6002..6106    -  promoter       AmpR promoter: bla
   6201..35      +  CDS            rop (fragment) (across the origin): Rop protein, which maintains plasmids at low copy number; rop
>Addgene plasmid #52227 | pMZ286 | depositor full sequence | sequence record 80658 | pMZ286 sequence 6201 bps
TCGCGCGTTTCGGTGATGACGGTGAAAACCTCTGACACATGCAGCTCCCGGAGACGGTCACAGCTTGTCT
GTAAGCGGATGCCGGGAGCAGACAAGCCCGTCAGGGCGCGTCAGCGGGTGTTGGCGGGTGTCGGGGCTGG
CTTAACTATGCGGCATCAGAGCAGATTGTACTGAGAGTGCACCATAATCGATGGCCAACCTTCCAATTCA
TTAAATCGAGTCCTCCATCAGATGATTTACAAGGTTTTGCATAGAATCCCTAAGTAAGAGAAGTTGTTAG
TGATTTCTTCAAGTTTACTAAAATTTACATACAAATGGATGATCTCTTCTCCATTGTTTCCTTTCTTCTT
GCAAACGCGTTTTACAAAGAGATGACATGCTATTTTCTGATTATTTTTTTCTATAGTTTTCTATTTTGTA
CGTCCTTGGGAGTCCGAAATGTAAAATCGGGGTATGGTTAGTAGCGGCAGCGTTCATTATGGTATATAAA
AGATAAAAAGTAGGGGCAAGCGAGACAGAATGGGATACAAGGGCATCGTCTATAATTATAGCTAAAAATT
GTATTTTAATTTGTATTTTTTGTAATTTTATTTCTCATTGTTTTACTTAAAATGAATGCGAATTAGAGAA
AACTTCAACGAAATGTCAAAATAAGCTCAGCAAAATATACAATTTTAGGGAAAGCGATCAGCAACTTATT
CTCCGTTGTAGATTCTTTTTCTTCATAAATTCCAACAATGTAACTGCCAATTGATTTTTCTCTAGATGCT
AATAAATTGAAACTAATGAATATAATAACACAGGTTTTGATAAATTGTAAACTCTTACTCAAAAAAAGAA
TGTTAAAACTAATTTAACCTTTTTATAAAGGCTCATGGCGTTAAAGAGGATAGTAAAAATTCTACAATTT
TTTAATTTAATGTCACAATTGTCTTGCGAATATAATTCTATTAATTTTCGCTAACTGCTGTTTTAGTACT
ATTACTTTCAATATGCCTTATATGCAACTTTAATTCATGAAGAATGCAATATTTTTGCAATCTTTCTTGT
ACTGAGCGCTTTTTATCATTTAGTACTCATTATTTAATTTTTCAGTAAAGGGCAATAAATAAATTTGTAG
AAGATGCAATGTAATCTCCTCTATCCTTTTGCTCATATGTTTATGAGTATACCTAGTCTAGAAAGGCTTG
TATTTAAAATATTATTCAATAAAAATTCACAATTTTTACGACATGTGCTACCATTCACTTAACTTCCTGA
TTATAAAATTGGTTCGTTTATACTAATTACTTAAGTACCTTTAACTAAACAAAATGCCTATATATATATT
AATTTACAATGAGTGTCAGATAAGTCACTATGTCCGAGTGGTTAAGGAGTTAGACTCGCCATCGATGAGC
TTAGCTACAAATCCCACTGGCTATATGTATGCATTTGTGTTAAAAAAGTTTGTATAGATTATTTAATCTA
CTCAGCATTCTTTCTCTAAATAGGAATTTGTTACTTAATGGAGAAAAAAATGTTTCGATTTACCTAGTGT
ATTTGTTTGTATACTCACGTTTAATTTCAAACATCCATTCTATCTTGTGTAATTTTTGGCATGGTGAAAA
AGATAATCAGCCTTATAATCTTTACAAAAGTAAGAAATTCTGTAAATAAGCCTTAATGCCCTTGCTTTAA
ATTAAAATGGTTCTTTTTCATGATAATGTTTGCACTTTGTGAATATATTTTAGATAGTTCTGTGAGGTAT
AATTAAGATGTTTTAGAGACTTATACAATTTTGTCTTTATAAATTCTTAATTGATTTTACCATCCCAGTT
TAACTATGCTTCGTCGGCATCTCTGCACATGTCGTGTTTTCTTACCGTATTGTCCTACCAAGAACCTCTT
TTTTGCTTGGATCGAAATTAAAGGTTTAAAAGCAAAGTTATGGATGCTAGAGTATTTCAAAGCTATTCAG
CTAGAGCTGAGGGGATGAAAAATCCCATTGCCAAGGAATTGTTGGCTTTGATGGAAGAAAAGCAAAGCAA
CTTGTCAGTCGCGGTCGATTTGACGAAGAAATCCGAAATCTTAGAATTGGTAGATAAAATTGGACCCTAT
GTCTGTGTTATCAAGACACATATTGACGTTGTCGAGGATTTCGACCAGGATATGGTAGAAAAACTGGTGG
CCTTAGGTAAAAAGCATCGTTTTCTTATCTTTGAGGATCGCAAATTCGCAGACATTGGAAATACCGTCAA
GCTACAATATGCATCTGGTGTGTACAAAATTGCTTCTTGGGCTCATATCACAAATTGCCATACAGTGCCA
GGCGAGGGTATTATACAAGGCCTCAAAGAAGTTGGTTTACCTTTGGGACGTGGTCTCTTGCTTTTGGCTG
AAATGTCTTCCAAAGGCTCTTTGGCTACTGGTTCCTACACAGAGAAAACCTTAGAATGGTTTGAGAAGCA
TACCGATTTTTGCTTTGGCTTTATAGCTGGTCGTCGATTTCCTAACCTTCAAAGCGACTACATAACTATG
TCCCCTGGTATCGGCTTGGATGTTAAAGGAGACGGGCTGGGACAGCAATATCGTACTCCTGAAGAAGTGA
TTGTAAACTGCGGTAGCGATATCATCATTGTTGGTCGTGGAGTCTATGGAGCTGGTCGTAATCCTGTTGT
CGAAGCCAAGAGATATAGAGAAGCTGGTTGGAAGGCATATCAGCAAAGACTTTCTCAGCATTAAAAAAAG
ACTAATGTAAAATTTTTTTGGTTGGTTATTGAAAAAGTCGATGCCTTGTTTGCGTTTGTTTTCCTAGGCG
TTTTATGTCAGAAGGCATTTAGAATTAGTATACAAGTACTCTTTGGTAAAATTTTATGTAGCGACTAAAA
TATTAACTATTATAGATAAACACCTTGGGAATAAAAAGTAATTTGCTATAGTAATTTATTAAACATGCTC
CTACAACATTACCACAATCTTTTCTCTTGGATTGACATTGAATAAGAAAAGAGTGAATTTTTTTAGACTT
GTAATGATAACTATGTACAAAGCCAATGAAAGATGTATGTAGATGAATGTAAAATACCATGTAGACAAAC
AAGATAAAACTTGGTTATAAACATTGGTGTTGGAACAGAATAAATTAGATGTCAAAAAGTTTCGTCAATA
TCACAAGCTCATCGCGATGGTATGCGGTGTGAAATACCGCACAGATGCGTAAGGAGAAAATACCGCATCA
GGCGCCATTCGCCATTCAGGCTGCGCAACTGTTGGGAAGGGCGATCGGTGCGGGCCTCTTCGCTATTACG
CCAGCTGGCGAAAGGGGGATGTGCTGCAAGGCGATTAAGTTGGGTAACGCCAGGGTTTTCCCAGTCACGA
CGTTGTAAAACGACGGCCAGTGCCAAGCTTGCATGCCTGCAGGTCGACTCTAGAGGATCCCCACGGTACC
CCTGTTTCGTCCTCACGGACTCATCAGACCGGAAAGCACATCCGGTGACAGGGCACCACCGACTCGGTGC
CACTCACTTTTTTCAAGTTGATAACGGACTAGCCTTATTTTAACTTGCTATTTCTAGCTCTAAAACCAAG
GCATCTGAACAATAGATTCTTCGGTACAGGTTATGTTTTTTGGCAACAGCAACTATTCAAATCAACTGAA
AGTTTTTTAGAATTCAACAACTTCCAATACTCAAGTGTCCAAGCTAGCAAACTGTTTAATAATCGTGACC
CAACATTCCTTTCATGCGCACCCTCAGCGTCACATAAATCAACACTTTACAACACCTATTCAAAGCTTCT
ATATGCCTTCGTCATTTAAATGTCTAACATTTCAAAAAAGTGTTTGCTAATGGTAAATTCTTGAGTTTTC
TTGGAAGCACATATATAACGAGTGTGACTGTTCTACGCTCCTTGCTGACTAGTCATCAGTCTACGCATGC
CAACTACCACCAACATAAGCAAAAGGTACCCGGGGTACCGAGCTCGAATTCGTAATCATGTCATAGCTGT
TTCCTGTGTGAAATTGTTATCCGCTCACAATTCCACACAACATACGAGCCGGAAGCATAAAGTGTAAAGC
CTGGGGTGCCTAATGAGTGAGCTAACTCACATTAATTGCGTTGCGCTCACTGCCCGCTTTCCAGTCGGGA
AACCTGTCGTGCCAGCTGCATTAATGAATCGGCCAACGCGCGGGGAGAGGCGGTTTGCGTATTGGGCGCT
CTTCCGCTTCCTCGCTCACTGACTCGCTGCGCTCGGTCGTTCGGCTGCGGCGAGCGGTATCAGCTCACTC
AAAGGCGGTAATACGGTTATCCACAGAATCAGGGGATAACGCAGGAAAGAACATGTGAGCAAAAGGCCAG
CAAAAGGCCAGGAACCGTAAAAAGGCCGCGTTGCTGGCGTTTTTCCATAGGCTCCGCCCCCCTGACGAGC
ATCACAAAAATCGACGCTCAAGTCAGAGGTGGCGAAACCCGACAGGACTATAAAGATACCAGGCGTTTCC
CCCTGGAAGCTCCCTCGTGCGCTCTCCTGTTCCGACCCTGCCGCTTACCGGATACCTGTCCGCCTTTCTC
CCTTCGGGAAGCGTGGCGCTTTCTCATAGCTCACGCTGTAGGTATCTCAGTTCGGTGTAGGTCGTTCGCT
CCAAGCTGGGCTGTGTGCACGAACCCCCCGTTCAGCCCGACCGCTGCGCCTTATCCGGTAACTATCGTCT
TGAGTCCAACCCGGTAAGACACGACTTATCGCCACTGGCAGCAGCCACTGGTAACAGGATTAGCAGAGCG
AGGTATGTAGGCGGTGCTACAGAGTTCTTGAAGTGGTGGCCTAACTACGGCTACACTAGAAGAACAGTAT
TTGGTATCTGCGCTCTGCTGAAGCCAGTTACCTTCGGAAAAAGAGTTGGTAGCTCTTGATCCGGCAAACA
AACCACCGCTGGTAGCGGTGGTTTTTTTGTTTGCAAGCAGCAGATTACGCGCAGAAAAAAAGGATCTCAA
GAAGATCCTTTGATCTTTTCTACGGGGTCTGACGCTCAGTGGAACGAAAACTCACGTTAAGGGATTTTGG
TCATGAGATTATCAAAAAGGATCTTCACCTAGATCCTTTTAAATTAAAAATGAAGTTTTAAATCAATCTA
AAGTATATATGAGTAAACTTGGTCTGACAGTTACCAATGCTTAATCAGTGAGGCACCTATCTCAGCGATC
TGTCTATTTCGTTCATCCATAGTTGCCTGACTCCCCGTCGTGTAGATAACTACGATACGGGAGGGCTTAC
CATCTGGCCCCAGTGCTGCAATGATACCGCGAGACCCACGCTCACCGGCTCCAGATTTATCAGCAATAAA
CCAGCCAGCCGGAAGGGCCGAGCGCAGAAGTGGTCCTGCAACTTTATCCGCCTCCATCCAGTCTATTAAT
TGTTGCCGGGAAGCTAGAGTAAGTAGTTCGCCAGTTAATAGTTTGCGCAACGTTGTTGCCATTGCTACAG
GCATCGTGGTGTCACGCTCGTCGTTTGGTATGGCTTCATTCAGCTCCGGTTCCCAACGATCAAGGCGAGT
TACATGATCCCCCATGTTGTGCAAAAAAGCGGTTAGCTCCTTCGGTCCTCCGATCGTTGTCAGAAGTAAG
TTGGCCGCAGTGTTATCACTCATGGTTATGGCAGCACTGCATAATTCTCTTACTGTCATGCCATCCGTAA
GATGCTTTTCTGTGACTGGTGAGTACTCAACCAAGTCATTCTGAGAATAGTGTATGCGGCGACCGAGTTG
CTCTTGCCCGGCGTCAATACGGGATAATACCGCGCCACATAGCAGAACTTTAAAAGTGCTCATCATTGGA
AAACGTTCTTCGGGGCGAAAACTCTCAAGGATCTTACCGCTGTTGAGATCCAGTTCGATGTAACCCACTC
GTGCACCCAACTGATCTTCAGCATCTTTTACTTTCACCAGCGTTTCTGGGTGAGCAAAAACAGGAAGGCA
AAATGCCGCAAAAAAGGGAATAAGGGCGACACGGAAATGTTGAATACTCATACTCTTCCTTTTTCAATAT
TATTGAAGCATTTATCAGGGTTATTGTCTCATGAGCGGATACATATTTGAATGTATTTAGAAAAATAAAC
AAATAGGGGTTCCGCGCACATTTCCCCGAAAAGTGCCACCTGACGTCTAAGAAACCATTATTATCATGAC
ATTAACCTATAAAAATAGGCGTATCACGAGGCCCTTTCGTC
