>Addgene plasmid #52227 | pMZ286 | addgene partial sequence | sequence record 82352 | M13pUC-Fwd 5'-CCCAGTCACGACGTTGTAAAACG-3'
GTCGACTCTAGAGGATCCCCACGGTACCCCTGTTTCGTCCTCACGGACTCATCAGACCGGAAAGCACATC
CGGTGACAGGGCACCACCGACTCGGTGCCACTCACTTTTTTCAAGTTGATAACGGACTAGCCTTATTTTA
ACTTGCTATTTCTAGCTCTAAAACCAAGGCATCTGAACAATAGATTCTTCGGTACAGGTTATGTTTTTTG
GCAACAGCAACTATTCAAATCAACTGAAAGTTTTTTAGAATTCAACAACTTCCAATACTCAAGTGTCCAA
GCTAGCAAACTGTTTAATAATCGTGACCCAACATTCCTTTCATGCGCACCCTCAGCGTCACATAAATCAA
CACTTTACAACACCTATTCAAAGCTTCTATATGCCTTCGTCATTTAAATGTCTAACATTTCAAAAAAGTG
TTTGCTAATGGTAAATTCTTGAGTTTTCTTGGAAGCACATATATAACGAGTGTGACTGTTCTACGCTCCT
TGCTGACTAGTCATCAGTCTACGCATGCCAACTACCACCAACATAAGCAAAAGGTACCCGGGGTACCGAG
CTCGAATTCGTAATCATGTCATAGCTGTTTCCTGTGTGAAATTGTTATCCGCTCACAATTCCACACAACA
TACGAGCCGGAAGCATAAAGTGTAAAGCCTGGGGTGCCTAATGAGTGAGCTAACTCACATTAATTGCGTT
GCGCTCACTGCCCGCTTTCCAGTCGGGAAACCTGTCGTGCCAGCTGCATTAATGAATCGGCCAACGCGCG
GGGAGAGGCGGTTTGCGTATTGGGCGCTCTTCCGCTTCCTCGCTCACTGACTCGCTGCGCTCGGTCGTTC
GGCTGCGGCGAGCGGTATCAGCTCACTCAA
